>Addgene plasmid #69179 | LD202 | depositor full sequence | sequence record 128281 | LD202 sequence 7987 bps
CTAAATTGTAAGCGTTAATATTTTGTTAAAATTCGCGTTAAATTTTTGTTAAATCAGCTCATTTTTTAAC
CAATAGGCCGAAATCGGCAAAATCCCTTATAAATCAAAAGAATAGACCGAGATAGGGT
[37 nt withheld, positions 129-165]
AAAGAACGTGGACTCCAACGTCAAAGG
[49 nt withheld, positions 193-241]
T
[91 nt withheld, positions 243-333]
G
[124 nt withheld, positions 335-458]
CCCATTCGCCATTCAGGCTGCGCAACTGTTGGGAAGGGCGATCGGTGCGGGCCTCTTCGCTATTACGCCA
GCTGGCGAAAGGGGGATGTGCTGCAAGGCGATTAAGTTGGGTAACGCCAGGGTTTTCCCAGTCACGACGT
TGTAAAACGACGGCCAGTGAGCGCGCGTAATACGACTCACTATAGGGCGAATTGGAGCTCCACCGCGGTG
GCGGCCGCTCTAGAACTAGTGGATCCCCCGGGCTGCAGGAATTCGATATCAAGCTTATCGATACCGTCGA
CCTCGAGTTTCTTCTGGACCTGGAATTTATCCGGCCGATCGACTTTTTGCAAGCAGTGGAATTAGTCATG
CAATTAAATGTTGCGCCTTTACGCCTTCACGTGGATCAAGACACTTTAGAGTTTCTAATAAGGTTCTTAG
GGTTCAAAGATAAAAGATTTGAATTAATTGATGAGTATCCAGATATTGTATTTATTCAAAAATTTAGCAC
TAATTCAATTAAGTTAAGATTAGATTATAAGCCGAAAAAAGTTGATTATGCGGGTTTAAGATCGGGCCAA
ACTTCTGAATTGATGAATTTTTTTACCCTTGATGGATCCAAGATTATTTTGAAAAGCGTAGTCCTGTATG
GATTAAATGGATTCGATGAATTAAATAATAAACTGAAAGCCATTTGGACGCCGGATATTACCAAAAAGCA
GCTGCCTGGCGTTTTGGAAGGACTGGCTCCTGTCAGATCGTTTATGGCGATTGGGTCAGGGGTGAAGACC
CTAGTCACAGTACTAATGTCAGAATACAGGCAAGAAGGGCATTTGGGAAGGAGTCTGAAAAAGGGTGGCA
ATGTCTTCTTGAAAACGACAACGGGAGATTTTGTGAAATTGGGAGTTAAATTAACTTCAGGGACACAGGC
GATATTGGAGAACACCGAGGAACTATTCGGTGGTGTTGGTTCCAATGGCAGGGTGTACGATGCATCGAAA
TTTGGCTCCGCTGATGGTGCAGACAGTGATACTGCAGCTGTATTAGACTTGGATACTTTATTCGAGGAGG
ATCAGTTAGTTGGTAGTAAATATTCCAGGATAAGAGATCATGAGCCCACGGCAGTAGTCATCGATATGTC
TTCACCGGGAGATCACAACGAACCCACAATAGTGAGTCTGTACGCAGATCAGCCCCTCGACCTGCCCACG
GGTTTGAAGGAGGCGTATAGTTCATTAGAAAAGCATATGCATATTGCGTACGATGCGGTATGGAGGGCAA
AGGGACAGATGAAGGATGATAAACGGGGAGGGCCGAGCGCCGCAGCAGTTTATGTTGCTAGAGCTGCACC
TGTGGCAATTATTCGGCCGTTAATTGGGGCCACTGAGGCAGTGTCTAAGACTTTACAGGGAATAGCTAAT
CAAGTGGATAAGACGCATAACGAGCAAATCAATGATAAGTACAAGTCCAATCGGACTGATTCGGCTTCGT
ACGCTGCAGGTCGACGGATCGGTGACGGTGCTGGTTTAATTAACATGTCTAAAGGTGAAGAATTATTCAC
TGGTGTTGTCCCAATTTTGGTTGAATTAGATGGTGATGTTAATGGTCACAAATTTTCTGTCTCCGGTGAA
GGTGAAGGTGATGCTACTTACGGTAAATTGACCTTAAAATTTATTTGTACTACTGGTAAATTGCCAGTTC
CATGGCCAACCTTAGTCACTACTTTAACTTATGGTGTTCAATGTTTTTCTAGATACCCAGATCATATGAA
ACAACATGACTTTTTCAAGTCTGCCATGCCAGAAGGTTATGTTCAAGAAAGAACTATTTTTTTCAAAGAT
GACGGTAACTACAAGACCAGAGCTGAAGTCAAGTTTGAAGGTGATACCTTAGTTAATAGAATCGAATTAA
AAGGTATTGATTTTAAAGAAGATGGTAACATTTTAGGTCACAAATTGGAATACAACTATAACTCTCACAA
TGTTTACATCATGGCTGACAAACAAAAGAATGGTATCAAAGTTAACTTCAAAATTAGACACAACATTGAA
GATGGTTCTGTTCAATTAGCTGACCATTATCAACAAAATACTCCAATTGGTGATGGTCCAGTCTTGTTAC
CAGACAACCATTACTTATCCACTCAATCTGCCTTATCCAAAGATCCAAACGAAAAGAGAGACCACATGGT
CTTGTTAGAATTTGTTACTGCTGCTGGTATTACCCATGGTATTGATGAATTGTACAAAATTCCAGTTCCA
ACGCGTGATCTAGAGAAGCCATTCATGTCTAAAGGTGAAGAATTATTCACTGGTGTTGTCCCAATTTTGG
TTGAATTAGATGGTGATGTTAATGGTCACAAATTTTCTGTCTCCGGTGAAGGTGAAGGTGATGCTACTTA
CGGTAAATTGACCTTAAAATTTATTTGTACTACTGGTAAATTGCCAGTTCCATGGCCAACCTTAGTCACT
ACTTTAACTTATGGTGTTCAATGTTTTTCTAGATACCCAGATCATATGAAACAACATGACTTTTTCAAGT
CTGCCATGCCAGAAGGTTATGTTCAAGAAAGAACTATTTTTTTCAAAGATGACGGTAACTACAAGACCAG
AGCTGAAGTCAAGTTTGAAGGTGATACCTTAGTTAATAGAATCGAATTAAAAGGTATTGATTTTAAAGAA
GATGGTAACATTTTAGGTCACAAATTGGAATACAACTATAACTCTCACAATGTTTACATCATGGCTGACA
AACAAAAGAATGGTATCAAAGTTAACTTCAAAATTAGACACAACATTGAAGATGGTTCTGTTCAATTAGC
TGACCATTATCAACAAAATACTCCAATTGGTGATGGTCCAGTCTTGTTACCAGACAACCATTACTTATCC
ACTCAATCTGCCTTATCCAAAGATCCAAACGAAAAGAGAGACCACATGGTCTTGTTAGAATTTGTTACTG
CTGCTGGTATTACCCATGGTATGGATGAATTATATAAATAAGGCGCGCCACTTCTAAATAAGCGAATTTC
TTATGATTTATGATTTTTATTATTAAATAAGTTATAAAAAAAATAAGTGTATACAAATTTTAAAGTGACT
CTTAGGTTTTAAAACGAAAATTCTTATTCTTGAGTAACTCTTTCCTGTAGGTCAGGTTGCTTTCTCAGGT
ATAGTATGAGGTCGCTCTTATTGACCACACCTCTACCGGCAGATCCGCTAGGGATAACAGGGTAATATAG
ATCTGTTTAGCTTGCCTCGTCCCCGCCGGGTCACCCGGCCAGCGACATGGAGGCCCAGAATACCCTCCTT
GACAGTCTTGACGTGCGCAGCTCAGGGGCATGATGTGACTGTCGCCCGTACATTTAGCCCATACATCCCC
ATGTATAATCATTTGCATCCATACATTTTGATGGCCGCACGGCGCGAAGCAAAAATTACGGCTCCTCGCT
GCAGACCTGCGAGCAGGGAAACGCTCCCCTCACAGACGCGTTGAATTGTCCCCACGCCGCGCCCCTGTAG
AGAAATATAAAAGGTTAGGATTTGCCACTGAGGTTCTTCTTTCATATACTTCCTTTTAAAATCTTGCTAG
GATACAGTTCTCACATCACATCCGAACATAAACAACCATGACAGTCAACACTAAGACCTATAGTGAGAGA
GCAGAAACTCATGCCTCACCAGTAGCACAACGATTATTTCGATTAATGGAACTGAAGAAAACCAATTTAT
GTGCATCAATTGATGTTGATACCACTAAGGAATTCCTTGAATTAATTGATAAATTGGGTCCTTATGTATG
CTTAATCAAGACTCATATTGATATAATCAATGATTTTTCCTATGAATCCACTATTGAACCATTATTAGAA
CTTTCACGTAAACATCAATTTATGATTTTTGAAGATAGAAAATTTGCTGATATTGGTAATACCGTGAAGA
AACAATATATTGGTGGAGTTTATAAAATTAGTAGTTGGGCAGATATTACTAATGCTCATGGTGTCACTGG
GAATGGAGTAGTTGAAGGATTAAAACAGGGAGCTAAAGAAACCACCACCAACCAAGAGCCAAGAGGGTTA
TTGATGTTAGCTGAATTATCATCAGTGGGATCATTAGCATATGGAGAATATTCTCAAAAAACTGTTGAAA
TTGCTAAATCCGATAAGGAATTTGTTATTGGATTTATTGCCCAACGTGATATGGGTGGACAAGAAGAAGG
ATTTGATTGGCTTATTATGACACCTGGAGTTGGATTAGATGATAAAGGTGATGGATTAGGACAACAATAT
AGAACTGTTGATGAAGTTGTTAGCACTGGAACTGATATTATCATTGTTGGTAGAGGATTGTTTGGTAAAG
GAAGAGATCCAGATATTGAAGGTAAAAGGTATAGAGATGCTGGTTGGAATGCTTATTTGAAAAAGACTGG
CCAATTATAATCAGTACTGACAATAAAAAGATTCTTGTTTTCAAGAACTTGTCATTTGTATAGTTTTTTT
ATATTGTAGTTGTTCTATTTTAATCAAATGTTAGCGTGATTTATATTTTTTTTCGCCTCGACATCATCTG
CCCAGATGCGAAGTTAAGTGCGCAGAAAGTAATATCATGCGTCAATCGTATGTGAATGCTGGTCGCTATA
CTGCTGTCGATTCGATACTAACGCCGCCATCCAGTGTCGAAAACGAGCTCGAATTCATCGATGATATCAG
ATCCACTAGTGGCCTATGCTAAAAATTTTTGCAGACATTTTTGATATATATTCAATTCATATTTTATCTC
TTTTTTTTTTTTTTTTTTCAGACGTGGAATGGTGGGAAAGCCAAAATGTCACTGACCGCGGCTAAAAGTT
AAAAAATACATGAGACGACATTCTTTTATGTATATATATTTACACATGTATACAAACAAATACACACGCA
AGTAGAGAGGAGTTGGTGGGGGGAAGATGCCATTATAGAGGAGAAAAGAACAAAGAGAGTGAGCTTGCAA
GATAAAATCACTCGAAAAAAAAAATTTCAGTGACTTAGCCGATAAATGAATGTGCTTGCATTTTTCTAAT
TATCCTTCGTATCTTCTGGCTTAGTCACGGGCCAAGCGTAAGGGTGCTTTTCGGGCATAACATACTTGTG
TTTTTGCATATATTCCTTCAATCCCTTTGGACCTCTTGATCCGTAGGGGTAAATTTCCGGTGTTGGACCG
TCCGGACGCTCTATGTGCTTCAGTAATGGGGTGAATATGCCCCAACTGATATCCAATTCGTCATCTCTGA
CAAAGTTGGAATGGTCACCCAGTAGGGCGTCTCTTATCAACACCTCGTAAGCCTCTGGAATCCAAAAGTC
TTGGTACCCAGCTTTTGTTCCCTTTAGTGAGGGTTAATTGCGCGCTTGGCGTAATCATGGTCATAGCTGT
TTCCTGTGTGAAATTGTTATCCGCTCACAATTCCACACAACATACGAGCCGGAAGCATAAAGTGTAAAGC
CTGGGGTGCCTAATGAGTGAGCTAACTCACATTAATTGCGTTGCGCTCACTGCCCGCTTTCCAGTCGGGA
AACCTGTCGTGCCAGCTGCATTAATGAATCGGCCAACGCGCGGGGAGAGGCGGTTTGCGTATTGGGCGCT
CTTCCGCTTCCTCGCTCACTGACTCGCTGCGCTCGGTCGTTCGGCTGCGGCGAGCGGTATCAGCTCACTC
AAAGGCGGTAATACGGTTATCCACAGAATCAGGGGATAACGCAGGAAAGAACATGTGAGCAAAAGGCCAG
CAAAAGGCCAGGAACCGTAAAAAGGCCGCGTTGCTGGCGTTTTTCCATAGGCTCCGCCCCCCTGACGAGC
ATCACAAAAATCGACGCTCAAGTCAGAGGTGGCGAAACCCGACAGGACTATAAAGATACCAGGCGTTTCC
CCCTGGAAGCTCCCTCGTGCGCTCTCCTGTTCCGACCCTGCCGCTTACCGGATACCTGTCCGCCTTTCTC
CCTTCGGGAAGCGTGGCGCTTTCTCATAGCTCACGCTGTAGGTATCTCAGTTCGGTGTAGGTCGTTCGCT
CCAAGCTGGGCTGTGTGCACGAACCCCCCGTTCAGCCCGACCGCTGCGCCTTATCCGGTAACTATCGTCT
TGAGTCCAACCCGGTAAGACACGACTTATCGCCACTGGCAGCAGCCACTGGTAACAGGATTAGCAGAGCG
AGGTATGTAGGCGGTGCTACAGAGTTCTTGAAGTGGTGGCCTAACTACGGCTACACTAGAAGGACAGTAT
TTGGTATCTGCGCTCTGCTGAAGCCAGTTACCTTCGGAAAAAGAGTTGGTAGCTCTTGATCCGGCAAACA
AACCACCGCTGGTAGCGGTGGTTTTTTTGTTTGCAAGCAGCAGATTACGCGCAGAAAAAAAGGATCTCAA
GAAGATCCTTTGATCTTTTCTACGGGGTCTGACGCTCAGTGGAACGAAAACTCACGTTAAGGGATTTTGG
TCATGAGATTATCAAAAAGGATCTTCACCTAGATCCTTTTAAATTAAAAATGAAGTTTTAAATCAATCTA
AAGTATATATGAGTAAACTTGGTCTGACAGTTACCAATGCTTAATCAGTGAGGCACCTATCTCAGCGATC
TGTCTATTTCGTTCATCCATAGTTGCCTGACTCCCCGTCGTGTAGATAACTACGATACGGGAGGGCTTAC
CATCTGGCCCCAGTGCTGCAATGATACCGCGAGACCCACGCTCACCGGCTCCAGATTTATCAGCAATAAA
CCAGCCAGCCGGAAGGGCCGAGCGCAGAAGTGGTCCTGCAACTTTATCCGCCTCCATCCAGTCTATTAAT
TGTTGCCGGGAAGCTAGAGTAAGTAGTTCGCCAGTTAATAGTTTGCGCAACGTTGTTGCCATTGCTACAG
GCATCGTGGTGTCACGCTCGTCGTTTGGTATGGCTTCATTCAGCTCCGGTTCCCAACGATCAAGGCGAGT
TACATGATCCCCCATGTTGTGCAAAAAAGCGGTTAGCTCCTTCGGTCCTCCGATCGTTGTCAGAAGTAAG
TTGGCCGCAGTGTTATCACTCATGGTTATGGCAGCACTGCATAATTCTCTTACTGTCATGCCATCCGTAA
GATGCTTTTCTGTGACTGGTGAGTACTCAACCAAGTCATTCTGAGAATAGTGTATGCGGCGACCGAGTTG
CTCTTGCCCGGCGTCAATACGGGATAATACCGCGCCACATAGCAGAACTTTAAAAGTGCTCATCATTGGA
AAACGTTCTTCGGGGCGAAAACTCTCAAGGATCTTACCGCTGTTGAGATCCAGTTCGATGTAACCCACTC
GTGCACCCAACTGATCTTCAGCATCTTTTACTTTCACCAGCGTTTCTGGGTGAGCAAAAACAGGAAGGCA
AAATGCCGCAAAAAAGGGAATAAGGGCGACACGGAAATGTTGAATACTCATACTCTTCCTTTTTCAATAT
TATTGAAGCATTTATCAGGGTTATTGTCTCATGAGCGGATACATATTTGAATGTATTTAGAAAAATAAAC
AAATAGGGGTTCCGCGCACATTTCCCCGAAAAGTGCCAC
Features (pLannotate 1.2.2; 20 found; start..end, strand, type, name):
     30..458     -  rep_origin     f1 ori (sequence partly withheld): f1 bacteriophage origin of replication; arrow indicates direction of (+) strand synthesis
    463..618     -  CDS            lacZα (fragment): LacZα fragment of β-galactosidase; lacZ fragment
    626..644     +  promoter       T7 promoter: promoter for bacteriophage T7 RNA polymerase
    653..745     +  misc_feature   MCS (fragment): pBluescript multiple cloning site
    746..1921    +  CDS            ATG2 (fragment): ATG2_YEAST - Also known as APG2, AUT8, SPO72. Experimental evidence at protein level: Swiss-Prot protein existence level 1. Required for cytoplasm to vacuole transport (Cvt) vesicle and autophagosome completion (PubMed:8224160, PubMed:10029994, PubMed:11382760, PubMed:11382761, PubMed:11675007, PubMed:18586673, PubMed:18625846, PubMed:19371383, PubMed:19995911, PubMed:22728243, PubMed:23230146). Necessary for the localization of ATG18 to the preautophagosomal structure (PAS) and the binding of ATG18 to ATG9 (PubMed:14723849, PubMed:18586673, PubMed:18625846, PubMed:19371383, PubMed:23230146).
   1973..2686    +  CDS            GFP (S65T): GFP (S65T) is a basic (constitutively fluorescent) green fluorescent protein published in 1995, derived from Aequorea victoria.
   2723..3436    +  CDS            GFP (S65T): GFP (S65T) is a basic (constitutively fluorescent) green fluorescent protein published in 1995, derived from Aequorea victoria.
   3460..3647    +  terminator     ADH1 terminator: S. cerevisiae ADH1; transcription terminator for the S. cerevisiae alcohol dehydrogenase 1 (ADH1) gene
   3722..4065    +  promoter       TEF promoter: Ashbya gossypii TEF promoter
   4084..4872    +  CDS            URA3: PYRF_YEAST - Experimental evidence at protein level: Swiss-Prot protein existence level 1. From Saccharomyces cerevisiae (strain ATCC 204508 / S288c) (Baker's yeast).
   4884..5081    +  terminator     TEF terminator: Ashbya gossypii TEF terminator
   5497..5784    -  CDS            ZWF1 (fragment): G6PD_YEAST - Also known as MET19. Experimental evidence at protein level: Swiss-Prot protein existence level 1. Catalyzes the rate-limiting step of the oxidative pentose- phosphate pathway, which represents a route for the dissimilation of carbohydrates besides glycolysis. The main function of this enzyme is to provide reducing power (NADPH) and pentose phosphates for fatty acid and nucleic acid synthesis (By similarity). From Saccharomyces cerevisiae (strain ATCC 204508 / S288c) (Baker's yeast).
   5799..5817    -  promoter       T3 promoter: promoter for bacteriophage T3 RNA polymerase
   5862..5878    -  protein_bind   lac operator: The lac repressor binds to the lac operator to inhibit transcription in E. coli. This inhibition can be relieved by adding lactose or isopropyl-β-D-thiogalactopyranoside (IPTG). lac repressor encoded by lacI
   5886..5916    -  promoter       lac promoter: promoter for the E. coli lac operon
   5931..5952    -  protein_bind   CAP binding site: CAP binding activates transcription in the presence of cAMP. E. coli catabolite activator protein
   5965..6057    -  CDS            lacI (fragment): lac repressor; lacI; The lac repressor binds to the lac operator to inhibit transcription in E. coli. This inhibition can be relieved by adding lactose or isopropyl-β-D-thiogalactopyranoside (IPTG).
   6240..6828    -  rep_origin     ori: high-copy-number ColE1/pMB1/pBR322/pUC origin of replication
   6999..7859    -  CDS            AmpR: β-lactamase; bla; confers resistance to ampicillin, carbenicillin, and related antibiotics
   7860..7964    -  promoter       AmpR promoter: bla
