[The description below was written by a language model from this plasmid's Addgene catalogue record and pLannotate feature annotations shown in this document.]
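Description:
LD202 is a yeast integration plasmid built on the Bluescript II SK+ backbone, designed to place a tandem GFP tag at the C terminus of the Saccharomyces cerevisiae autophagy protein Atg2 at its chromosomal locus. In bacteria it is maintained as a high-copy plasmid through the ColE1/pUC-type origin and selected with ampicillin via the β-lactamase gene. The backbone also retains the f1 origin, the lacZα/lac promoter region, and the flanking T7 and T3 promoters. No yeast replication origin or centromere is annotated, consistent with a construct that must integrate into the genome to be retained.

The insert, cloned between XhoI and KpnI, begins with a fragment of the ATG2 coding sequence rather than the whole gene. By its position directly upstream of the tag this is presumably the 3′ portion, and no yeast promoter is annotated in front of it. It is followed by two consecutive GFP coding sequences (listed as 2xEGFP in the catalogue and annotated as GFP S65T by the feature tool) and the ADH1 terminator. Downstream lies a selectable marker cassette in which the Ashbya gossypii TEF promoter and terminator flank URA3. The catalogue states this is the Candida albicans URA3, although the automated annotation matched it to the S. cerevisiae protein. A fragment of ZWF1 on the opposite strand follows the marker and may represent genomic sequence from beyond the ATG2 locus, which would act as a second homology arm; the record does not say how the plasmid is prepared for integration. Homologous recombination at ATG2 would yield Atg2-2GFP expressed under native regulation, with transformants selected by uracil prototrophy. The plasmid belongs to a fluorescent tagging set for imaging yeast Atg proteins.
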