Addgene plasmid #69179: LD202
Purpose: Integration of 2GFP tag at Atg2 C terminus, use auxotrophic marker URA3(Candida albicans)
Depositing lab: Zhiping Xie. Depositing organization: Shanghai Jiao Tong University. Publication: A fluorescent tool set for yeast Atg proteins. Li D, Song JZ, Shan MH, Li SP, Liu W, Li H, Zhu J, Wang Y, Lin J, Xie Z. Autophagy. 2015;11(6):954-60. doi: 10.1080/15548627.2015.1040971. PubMed 25998947.
Backbone
  Vector backbone: Bluescript II SK+
  Vector type: Yeast Expression
Growth in bacteria
  Bacterial resistance: Ampicillin, 100 μg/mL
  Growth temperature: 37°C
  Growth strain: DH5alpha
  Copy number: High Copy
Gene/Insert
  Gene/Insert name: Atg2-2EGFP
  Species: S. cerevisiae (budding yeast)
  Insert size (bp): 4700
  Tag / fusion protein: 2xEGFP (C terminal on insert)
  Cloning method: Restriction Enzyme; 5′ cloning site XhoI (not destroyed); 3′ cloning site KpnI (not destroyed)
  Sequencing primers: 5′ T7; 3′ SP6
Terms and licenses: Academic/Nonprofit Terms; Industry Terms: Not Available to Industry
How to cite: LD202 was a gift from Zhiping Xie (Addgene plasmid # 69179 ; http://n2t.net/addgene:69179 ; RRID:Addgene_69179)
