>Addgene plasmid #69179 | LD202 | addgene partial sequence | sequence record 124495 | T7 5'-TAATACGACTCACTATAGGG-3'
GGCGGCCGCTCTAGAACTAGTGGATCCCCCGGGCTGCAGGAATTCGATATCAAGCTTATCGATACCGTCG
ACCTCGAGTTTCTTCTGGACCTGGAATTTATCCGGCCGATCGACTTTTTGCAAGCAGTGGAATTAGTCAT
GCAATTAAATGTTGCGCCTTTACGCCTTCACGTGGATCAAGACACTTTAGAGTTTCTAATAAGGTTCTTA
GGGTTCAAAGATAAAAGATTTGAATTAATTGATGAGTATCCAGATATTGTATTTATTCAAAAATTTAGCA
CTAATTCAATTAAGTTAAGATTAGATTATAAGCCGAAAAAAGTTGATTATGCGGGTTTAAGATCGGGCCA
AACTTCTGAATTGATGAATTTTTTTACCCTTGATGGATCCAAGATTATTTTGAAAAGCGTAGTCCTGTAT
GGATTAAATGGATTCGATGAATTAAATAATAAACTGAAAGCCATTTGGACGCCGGATATTACCAAAAAGC
AGCTGCCTGGCGTTTTGGAAGGACTGGCTCCTGTCAGATCGTTTATGGCGATTGGGTCAGGGGTGAAGAC
CCTAGTCACAGTACTAATGTCAGAATACAGGCAAGAAGGGCATTTGGGAAGGAGTCTGAAAAAGGGTGGC
AATGTCTTCTTGAAAACGACAACGGGAGATTTTGTGAAATTGGGAGTTAAATTAACTTCAGGGACACAGG
CGATATTGGAGAACACCGAGGAACTATTCGGTGGTGTTGGTTCCAATGGCAGGGTGTACGATGCATCGAA
ATTTGGCTCCGCTGATGGTGCAGACAGTGATACTGCAGCTGTATTAGACTTGGATACTTTATTCGAGGAG
GATCAGTTAGTTGGTAGTAAATATTCCAGGATAAGAGATCATGAGCCCACGGCAGTAGTCATCGATATGT
CTTCACCGGGAGATCACAACGAACCCACAATAGTGAGTCTGTACGCAGATCAGCCCCTCGACCTGCCCAC
GGGTTTGAAGGAGGCGTATAGTTCATTAGAAAAGCATATGCATATTGCGTACGATGCGGTATGGAGGGCA
AAGGGACAGATGAAGGATGATAAACGGGGAGGGCC
