>Addgene plasmid #69179 | LD202 | addgene partial sequence | sequence record 124497 | Tef-promoter-F 5'-GGATACAGTTCTCACATCAC-3'
ACAACCATGACAGTCAACACTAAGACCTATAGTGAGAGAGCAGAAACTCATGCCTCACCAGTAGCACAAC
GATTATTTCGATTAATGGAACTGAAGAAAACCAATTTATGTGCATCAATTGATGTTGATACCACTAAGGA
ATTCCTTGAATTAATTGATAAATTGGGTCCTTATGTATGCTTAATCAAGACTCATATTGATATAATCAAT
GATTTTTCCTATGAATCCACTATTGAACCATTATTAGAACTTTCACGTAAACATCAATTTATGATTTTTG
AAGATAGAAAATTTGCTGATATTGGTAATACCGTGAAGAAACAATATATTGGTGGAGTTTATAAAATTAG
TAGTTGGGCAGATATTACTAATGCTCATGGTGTCACTGGGAATGGAGTAGTTGAAGGATTAAAACAGGGA
GCTAAAGAAACCACCACCAACCAAGAGCCAAGAGGGTTATTGATGTTAGCTGAATTATCATCAGTGGGAT
CATTAGCATATGGAGAATATTCTCAAAAAACTGTTGAAATTGCTAAATCCGATAAGGAATTTGTTATTGG
ATTTATTGCCCAACGTGATATGGGTGGACAAGAAGAAGGATTTGATTGGCTTATTATGACACCTGGAGTT
GGATTAGATGATAAAGGTGATGGATTAGGACAACAATATAGAACTGTTGATGAAGTTGTTAGCACTGGAA
CTGATATTATCATTGTTGGTAGAGGATTGTTTGGTAAAGGAAGAGATCCAGATATTGAAGGTAAAAGGTA
TAGAGATGCTGGTTGGAATGCTTATTTGAAAAAGACTGGCCAATTATAATCAGTACTGACAATAAAAAGA
TTCTTGTTTTCAAGAACTTGTCATTTGTATAGTTTTTTTATATTGTAGTTGTTCTATTTTAATCAAATGT
TAGCGTGATTTATATTTTTTTT
