>Addgene plasmid #69179 | LD202 | addgene partial sequence | sequence record 124498 | pHybLex_rev 5'-GAGTCACTTTAAAATTTGTATACAC-3'
TTTTTATAACTTATTTAATAATAAAAATCATAAATCATAAGAAATTCGCTTATTTAGAAGTGGCGCGCCT
TATTTATATAATTCATCCATACCATGGGTAATACCAGCAGCAGTAACAAATTCTAACAAGACCATGTGGT
CTCTCTTTTCGTTTGGATCTTTGGATAAGGCAGATTGAGTGGATAAGTAATGGTTGTCTGGTAACAAGAC
TGGACCATCACCAATTGGAGTATTTTGTTGATAATGGTCAGCTAATTGAACAGAACCATCTTCAATGTTG
TGTCTAATTTTGAAGTTAACTTTGATACCATTCTTTTGTTTGTCAGCCATGATGTAAACATTGTGAGAGT
TATAGTTGTATTCCAATTTGTGACCTAAAATGTTACCATCTTCTTTAAAATCAATACCTTTTAATTCGAT
TCTATTAACTAAGGTATCACCTTCAAACTTGACTTCAGCTCTGGTCTTGTAGTTACCGTCATCTTTGAAA
AAAATAGTTCTTTCTTGAACATAACCTTCTGGCATGGCAGACTTGAAAAAGTCATGTTGTTTCATATGAT
CTGGGTATCTAGAAAAACATTGAACACCATAAGTTAAAGTAGTGACTAAGGTTGGCCATGGAACTGGCAA
TTTACCAGTAGTACAAATAAATTTTAAGGTCAATTTACCGTAAGTAGCATCACCTTCACCTTCACCGGAG
ACAGAAAATTTGTGACCATTAACATCACCATCTAATTCAACCAAAATTGGGACAACACCAGTGAATAATT
CTTCACCTTTAGACATGAATGGCTTCTCTAGATCACGCGTTGGAACTGGAATTTTGTACAATTCATCAAT
ACCATGGGTAATACCAGC
